>Addgene plasmid #61346 | pDN43 | depositor full sequence | sequence record 102125 | pDN43 sequence 6824 bps
GACGGATCGGGAGATCTCCCGATCCCCTATGGTGCACTCTCAGTACAATCTGCTCTGATGCCGCATAGTT
AAGCCAGTATCTGCTCCCTGCTTGTGTGTTGGAGGTCGCTGAGTAGTGCGCGAGCAAAATTTAAGCTACA
ACAAGGCAAGGCTTGACCGACAATTGCATGAAGAATCTGCTTAGGGTTAGGCGTTTTGCGCTGCTTCGCG
ATGTACGGGCCAGATATACGCGTTGACATTGATTATTGACTAGTTATTAATAGTAATCAATTACGGGGTC
ATTAGTTCATAGCCCATATATGGAGTTCCGCGTTACATAACTTACGGTAAATGGCCCGCCTGGCTGACCG
CCCAACGACCCCCGCCCATTGACGTCAATAATGACGTATGTTCCCATAGTAACGCCAATAGGGACTTTCC
ATTGACGTCAATGGGTGGAGTATTTACGGTAAACTGCCCACTTGGCAGTACATCAAGTGTATCATATGCC
AAGTACGCCCCCTATTGACGTCAATGACGGTAAATGGCCCGCCTGGCATTATGCCCAGTACATGACCTTA
TGGGACTTTCCTACTTGGCAGTACATCTACGTATTAGTCATCGCTATTACCATGGTGATGCGGTTTTGGC
AGTACATCAATGGGCGTGGATAGCGGTTTGACTCACGGGGATTTCCAAGTCTCCACCCCATTGACGTCAA
TGGGAGTTTGTTTTGGCACCAAAATCAACGGGACTTTCCAAAATGTCGTAACAACTCCGCCCCATTGACG
CAAATGGGCGGTAGGCGTGTACGGTGGGAGGTCTATATAAGCAGAGCTCTCTGGCTAACTAGAGAACCCA
CTGCTTACTGGCTTATCGAAATTAATACGACTCACTATAGGGAGACCCAAGCTGGCTAGCATGTTAGCCT
TGAAATTAGCAGGTCTTGATATCGTGAGCAAGGGCGAGGAGGATAACATGGCCATCATCAAGGAGTTCAT
GCGCTTCAAGGTGCACATGGAGGGCTCCGTGAACGGCCACGAGTTCGAGATCGAGGGCGAGGGCGAGGGC
CGCCCCTACGAGGGCACCCAGACCGCCAAGCTGAAGGTGACCAAGGGTGGCCCCCTGCCCTTCGCCTGGG
ACATCCTGTCCCCTCAGTTCATGTACGGCTCCAAGGCCTACGTGAAGCACCCCGCCGACATCCCCGACTA
CTTGAAGCTGTCCTTCCCCGAGGGCTTCAAGTGGGAGCGCGTGATGAACTTCGAGGACGGCGGCGTGGTG
ACCGTGACCCAGGACTCCTCCCTGCAGGACGGCGAGTTCATCTACAAGGTGAAGCTGCGCGGCACCAACT
TCCCCTCCGACGGCCCCGTAATGCAGAAGAAGACCATGGGCTGGGAGGCCTCCTCCGAGCGGATGTACCC
CGAGGACGGCGCCCTGAAGGGCGAGATCAAGCAGAGGCTGAAGCTGAAGGACGGCGGCCACTACGACGCT
GAGGTCAAGACCACCTACAAGGCCAAGAAGCCCGTGCAGCTGCCCGGCGCCTACAACGTCAACATCAAGT
TGGACATCACCTCCCACAACGAGGACTACACCATCGTGGAACAGTACGAACGCGCCGAGGGCCGCCACTC
CACCGGCGGCATGGACGAGCTGTACAAGGGTGGATCTGGAGGTTCAGGTGGAAGTTTGGCTACTACACTT
GAACGTATTGAGAAGAACTTTGTCATTACTGACCCAAGATTGCCAGATAATCCCATTATATTCGCGTCCG
ATAGTTTCTTGCAGTTGACAGAATATAGCCGTGAAGAAATTTTGGGAAGAAACTGCAGGTTTCTACAAGG
TCCTGAAACTGATCGCGCGACAGTGAGAAAAATTAGAGATGCCATAGATAACCAAACAGAGGTCACTGTT
CAGCTGATTAATTATACAAAGAGTGGTAAAAAGTTCTGGAACCTCTTTCACTTGCAGCCTATGCGAGATC
AGAAGGGAGATGTCCAGTACTTTATTGGGGTTCAGTTGGATGGAACTGAGCATGTCCGAGATGCTGCCGA
GAGAGAGGGAGTCATGCTGATTAAGAAAACTGCAGAAAATATTGACGAGGCCGCAAAGAGACTGCCCGAC
GCCAACCTGGCAGCCGCAGCCAAGACCAAGAGAAAGAAACTGGACTAGCTCGAGCGGCCGCCACTGTGCT
GGATATCTGCAGAATTCCACCACACTGGACTAGTGGATCCGAGCTCGGTACCAAGCTTAAGTTTAAACCG
CTGATCAGCCTCGACTGTGCCTTCTAGTTGCCAGCCATCTGTTGTTTGCCCCTCCCCCGTGCCTTCCTTG
ACCCTGGAAGGTGCCACTCCCACTGTCCTTTCCTAATAAAATGAGGAAATTGCATCGCATTGTCTGAGTA
GGTGTCATTCTATTCTGGGGGGTGGGGTGGGGCAGGACAGCAAGGGGGAGGATTGGGAAGACAATAGCAG
GCATGCTGGGGATGCGGTGGGCTCTATGGCTTCTGAGGCGGAAAGAACCAGCTGGGGCTCTAGGGGGTAT
CCCC
[124 nt withheld, positions 2525-2648]
C
[91 nt withheld, positions 2650-2740]
A
[49 nt withheld, positions 2742-2790]
CCTTTGACGTTGGAGTCCACGTTCTTT
[37 nt withheld, positions 2818-2854]
ACCCTATCTCGGTCTATTCTTTTGATTTATAAGGGATTTTGCCGATTTCGGCCTATTGGTTAAAAAATGA
GCTGATTTAACAAAAATTTAACGCGAATTAATTCTGTGGAATGTGTGTCAGTTAGGGTGTGGAAAGTCCC
CAGGCTCCCCAGCAGGCAGAAGTATGCAAAGCATGCATCTCAATTAGTCAGCAACCAGGTGTGGAAAGTC
CCCAGGCTCCCCAGCAGGCAGAAGTATGCAAAGCATGCATCTCAATTAGTCAGCAACCATAGTCCCGCCC
CTAACTCCGCCCATCCCGCCCCTAACTCCGCCCAGTTCCGCCCATTCTCCGCCCCATGGCTGACTAATTT
TTTTTATTTATGCAGAGGCCGAGGCCGCCTCTGCCTCTGAGCTATTCCAGAAGTAGTGAGGAGGCTTTTT
TGGAGGCCTAGGCTTTTGCAAAAAGCTCCCGGGAGCTTGTATATCCATTTTCGGATCTGATCAGCACGTG
ATGAAAAAGCCTGAACTCACCGCGACGTCTGTCGAGAAGTTTCTGATCGAAAAGTTCGACAGCGTCTCCG
ACCTGATGCAGCTCTCGGAGGGCGAAGAATCTCGTGCTTTCAGCTTCGATGTAGGAGGGCGTGGATATGT
CCTGCGGGTAAATAGCTGCGCCGATGGTTTCTACAAAGATCGTTATGTTTATCGGCACTTTGCATCGGCC
GCGCTCCCGATTCCGGAAGTGCTTGACATTGGGGAATTCAGCGAGAGCCTGACCTATTGCATCTCCCGCC
GTGCACAGGGTGTCACGTTGCAAGACCTGCCTGAAACCGAACTGCCCGCTGTTCTGCAGCCGGTCGCGGA
GGCCATGGATGCGATCGCTGCGGCCGATCTTAGCCAGACGAGCGGGTTCGGCCCATTCGGACCGCAAGGA
ATCGGTCAATACACTACATGGCGTGATTTCATATGCGCGATTGCTGATCCCCATGTGTATCACTGGCAAA
CTGTGATGGACGACACCGTCAGTGCGTCCGTCGCGCAGGCTCTCGATGAGCTGATGCTTTGGGCCGAGGA
CTGCCCCGAAGTCCGGCACCTCGTGCACGCGGATTTCGGCTCCAACAATGTCCTGACGGACAATGGCCGC
ATAACAGCGGTCATTGACTGGAGCGAGGCGATGTTCGGGGATTCCCAATACGAGGTCGCCAACATCTTCT
TCTGGAGGCCGTGGTTGGCTTGTATGGAGCAGCAGACGCGCTACTTCGAGCGGAGGCATCCGGAGCTTGC
AGGATCGCCGCGGCTCCGGGCGTATATGCTCCGCATTGGTCTTGACCAACTCTATCAGAGCTTGGTTGAC
GGCAATTTCGATGATGCAGCTTGGGCGCAGGGTCGATGCGACGCAATCGTCCGATCCGGAGCCGGGACTG
TCGGGCGTACACAAATCGCCCGCAGAAGCGCGGCCGTCTGGACCGATGGCTGTGTAGAAGTACTCGCCGA
TAGTGGAAACCGACGCCCCAGCACTCGTCCGAGGGCAAAGGAATAGCACGTGCTACGAGATTTCGATTCC
ACCGCCGCCTTCTATGAAAGGTTGGGCTTCGGAATCGTTTTCCGGGACGCCGGCTGGATGATCCTCCAGC
GCGGGGATCTCATGCTGGAGTTCTTCGCCCACCCCAACTTGTTTATTGCAGCTTATAATGGTTACAAATA
AAGCAATAGCATCACAAATTTCACAAATAAAGCATTTTTTTCACTGCATTCTAGTTGTGGTTTGTCCAAA
CTCATCAATGTATCTTATCATGTCTGTATACCGTCGACCTCTAGCTAGAGCTTGGCGTAATCATGGTCAT
AGCTGTTTCCTGTGTGAAATTGTTATCCGCTCACAATTCCACACAACATACGAGCCGGAAGCATAAAGTG
TAAAGCCTGGGGTGCCTAATGAGTGAGCTAACTCACATTAATTGCGTTGCGCTCACTGCCCGCTTTCCAG
TCGGGAAACCTGTCGTGCCAGCTGCATTAATGAATCGGCCAACGCGCGGGGAGAGGCGGTTTGCGTATTG
GGCGCTCTTCCGCTTCCTCGCTCACTGACTCGCTGCGCTCGGTCGTTCGGCTGCGGCGAGCGGTATCAGC
TCACTCAAAGGCGGTAATACGGTTATCCACAGAATCAGGGGATAACGCAGGAAAGAACATGTGAGCAAAA
GGCCAGCAAAAGGCCAGGAACCGTAAAAAGGCCGCGTTGCTGGCGTTTTTCCATAGGCTCCGCCCCCCTG
ACGAGCATCACAAAAATCGACGCTCAAGTCAGAGGTGGCGAAACCCGACAGGACTATAAAGATACCAGGC
GTTTCCCCCTGGAAGCTCCCTCGTGCGCTCTCCTGTTCCGACCCTGCCGCTTACCGGATACCTGTCCGCC
TTTCTCCCTTCGGGAAGCGTGGCGCTTTCTCATAGCTCACGCTGTAGGTATCTCAGTTCGGTGTAGGTCG
TTCGCTCCAAGCTGGGCTGTGTGCACGAACCCCCCGTTCAGCCCGACCGCTGCGCCTTATCCGGTAACTA
TCGTCTTGAGTCCAACCCGGTAAGACACGACTTATCGCCACTGGCAGCAGCCACTGGTAACAGGATTAGC
AGAGCGAGGTATGTAGGCGGTGCTACAGAGTTCTTGAAGTGGTGGCCTAACTACGGCTACACTAGAAGAA
CAGTATTTGGTATCTGCGCTCTGCTGAAGCCAGTTACCTTCGGAAAAAGAGTTGGTAGCTCTTGATCCGG
CAAACAAACCACCGCTGGTAGCGGTTTTTTTGTTTGCAAGCAGCAGATTACGCGCAGAAAAAAAGGATCT
CAAGAAGATCCTTTGATCTTTTCTACGGGGTCTGACGCTCAGTGGAACGAAAACTCACGTTAAGGGATTT
TGGTCATGAGATTATCAAAAAGGATCTTCACCTAGATCCTTTTAAATTAAAAATGAAGTTTTAAATCAAT
CTAAAGTATATATGAGTAAACTTGGTCTGACAGTTACCAATGCTTAATCAGTGAGGCACCTATCTCAGCG
ATCTGTCTATTTCGTTCATCCATAGTTGCCTGACTCCCCGTCGTGTAGATAACTACGATACGGGAGGGCT
TACCATCTGGCCCCAGTGCTGCAATGATACCGCGAGACCCACGCTCACCGGCTCCAGATTTATCAGCAAT
AAACCAGCCAGCCGGAAGGGCCGAGCGCAGAAGTGGTCCTGCAACTTTATCCGCCTCCATCCAGTCTATT
AATTGTTGCCGGGAAGCTAGAGTAAGTAGTTCGCCAGTTAATAGTTTGCGCAACGTTGTTGCCATTGCTA
CAGGCATCGTGGTGTCACGCTCGTCGTTTGGTATGGCTTCATTCAGCTCCGGTTCCCAACGATCAAGGCG
AGTTACATGATCCCCCATGTTGTGCAAAAAAGCGGTTAGCTCCTTCGGTCCTCCGATCGTTGTCAGAAGT
AAGTTGGCCGCAGTGTTATCACTCATGGTTATGGCAGCACTGCATAATTCTCTTACTGTCATGCCATCCG
TAAGATGCTTTTCTGTGACTGGTGAGTACTCAACCAAGTCATTCTGAGAATAGTGTATGCGGCGACCGAG
TTGCTCTTGCCCGGCGTCAATACGGGATAATACCGCGCCACATAGCAGAACTTTAAAAGTGCTCATCATT
GGAAAACGTTCTTCGGGGCGAAAACTCTCAAGGATCTTACCGCTGTTGAGATCCAGTTCGATGTAACCCA
CTCGTGCACCCAACTGATCTTCAGCATCTTTTACTTTCACCAGCGTTTCTGGGTGAGCAAAAACAGGAAG
GCAAAATGCCGCAAAAAAGGGAATAAGGGCGACACGGAAATGTTGAATACTCATACTCTTCCTTTTTCAA
TATTATTGAAGCATTTATCAGGGTTATTGTCTCATGAGCGGATACATATTTGAATGTATTTAGAAAAATA
AACAAATAGGGGTTCCGCGCACATTTCCCCGAAAAGTGCCACCTGACGTC
Features (pLannotate 1.2.2; 21 found; start..end, strand, type, name):
     28..80      -  misc_feature   bom (fragment): basis of mobility region from pBR322
    235..614     +  enhancer       CMV enhancer: human cytomegalovirus immediate early enhancer
    615..818     +  promoter       CMV promoter: human cytomegalovirus (CMV) immediate early promoter
    814..847     +  LTR            5' LTR (truncated) (fragment): truncated 5' long terminal repeat (LTR) from HIV-1
    863..881     +  promoter       T7 promoter: promoter for bacteriophage T7 RNA polymerase
    931..1638    +  CDS            mCherry: mCherry is a basic (constitutively fluorescent) red fluorescent protein published in 2004, derived from Discosoma sp.. It is reported to be a very rapidly-maturing monomer with low acid sensitivity.
   1687..2004    +  CDS            miniSOG: miniSOG is a basic (constitutively fluorescent) cyan fluorescent protein published in 2011, derived from Arabidopsis thaliana. It requires the cofactor flavin for fluorescence.
   2255..2479    +  polyA_signal   bGH poly(A) signal: bovine growth hormone polyadenylation signal
   2483..2504    +  promoter       SV40 promoter (fragment): SV40 enhancer and early promoter
   2525..2953    +  rep_origin     f1 ori (sequence partly withheld): f1 bacteriophage origin of replication; arrow indicates direction of (+) strand synthesis
   2967..3296    +  promoter       SV40 promoter: SV40 enhancer and early promoter
   3345..4370    +  CDS            HygR: aminoglycoside phosphotransferase from E. coli; aph(4)-Ia; confers resistance to hygromycin
   4380..4505    +  CDS            ble (fragment): BLE_KLEPN - Experimental evidence at protein level: Swiss-Prot protein existence level 1. Binding protein with a strong affinity to the bleomycin family of antibiotics. Binds to CL990; an antimitotic-antibiotic compound. From Klebsiella pneumoniae.
   4500..4621    +  polyA_signal   SV40 poly(A) signal: SV40 polyadenylation signal
   4694..4710    -  protein_bind   lac operator: The lac repressor binds to the lac operator to inhibit transcription in E. coli. This inhibition can be relieved by adding lactose or isopropyl-β-D-thiogalactopyranoside (IPTG). lac repressor encoded by lacI
   4718..4748    -  promoter       lac promoter: promoter for the E. coli lac operon
   4763..4784    -  protein_bind   CAP binding site: CAP binding activates transcription in the presence of cAMP. E. coli catabolite activator protein
   4797..4889    -  CDS            lacI (fragment): lac repressor; lacI; The lac repressor binds to the lac operator to inhibit transcription in E. coli. This inhibition can be relieved by adding lactose or isopropyl-β-D-thiogalactopyranoside (IPTG).
   5072..5657    -  rep_origin     ori: high-copy-number ColE1/pMB1/pBR322/pUC origin of replication
   5828..6688    -  CDS            AmpR: β-lactamase; bla; confers resistance to ampicillin, carbenicillin, and related antibiotics
   6689..6793    -  promoter       AmpR promoter: bla
