[The description below was written by a language model from this plasmid's Addgene catalogue record and pLannotate feature annotations shown in this document.]
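Description:
pDN43 is a mammalian expression plasmid of about 6.8 kb built on the pcDNA3.1(-) backbone. It encodes mCherry fused to LINuS, a light-inducible nuclear localization signal. It is propagated in E. coli through a high-copy ColE1/pUC-type origin under ampicillin selection (AmpR with its bla promoter), and it also carries an f1 origin for single-stranded DNA production. The feature table shows an SV40 early promoter driving a hygromycin resistance gene, followed by a short ble fragment and the SV40 poly(A) signal. This suggests a hygromycin-type mammalian marker, but the depositor notes that the mammalian selection marker has not been verified by sequencing.

The expression cassette sits between NheI and XhoI. It is driven by the CMV immediate early enhancer and promoter, has a T7 promoter just upstream of the insert, and ends in the bGH polyadenylation signal. According to the record, the synthetic open reading frame consists of an N-terminal PKIt nuclear export signal, mCherry, a GS linker, the AsLOV2 photosensory domain and the bipartite NLS variant biNLS11 at the C terminus. The annotation software labels the region downstream of mCherry as miniSOG. This call most likely reflects the homology between LOV2 domains, since miniSOG is itself a phototropin LOV2 derivative, and the catalogue fields identify the segment as AsLOV2. In this design the NLS is caged by the LOV2 domain in the dark, so the constitutive NES keeps the red reporter mostly cytoplasmic. Blue light exposes the NLS and drives reversible nuclear import. The plasmid is used to test or demonstrate optogenetic control of protein localization in living mammalian cells.
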