Addgene plasmid #61346: pDN43
Purpose: mCherry fused to LINuS, a light-inducible nuclear localization signal (biNLS11/PKIt NES)
Depositing lab: Barbara Di Ventura & Roland Eils. Publication: Engineering light-inducible nuclear localization signals for precise spatiotemporal control of protein dynamics in living cells. Niopek D, Benzinger D, Roensch J, Draebing T, Wehler P, Eils R, Di Ventura B. Nat Commun. 2014 Jul 14;5:4404. doi: 10.1038/ncomms5404. PubMed 25019686.
Backbone
  Vector backbone: pcDNA3.1(-)
  Backbone manufacturer: Invitrogen
  Total vector size (bp): 6825
  Vector type: Mammalian Expression
Growth in bacteria
  Bacterial resistance: Ampicillin, 100 μg/mL
  Growth temperature: 37°C
  Growth strain: DH5alpha
  Copy number: High Copy
Gene/Insert
  Gene/Insert name: mCherry
  Species: Synthetic
  Promoter: CMV
  Tag / fusion protein: PKIt NES (N terminal on insert); GS linker-AsLov2-biNLS11 (C terminal on insert)
  Cloning method: Restriction Enzyme; 5′ cloning site NheI (not destroyed); 3′ cloning site XhoI (not destroyed)
  Sequencing primers: 5′ CMV-F; 3′ BGH Reverse
Terms and licenses: Academic/Nonprofit Terms; Industry Terms: Not Available to Industry
Depositor comments: Please note that the mammalian selection marker in the vector backbone for this plasmid has not been verified by sequencing.
How to cite: pDN43 was a gift from Barbara Di Ventura & Roland Eils (Addgene plasmid # 61346 ; http://n2t.net/addgene:61346 ; RRID:Addgene_61346)
