>Addgene plasmid #61346 | pDN43 | addgene partial sequence | sequence record 102124 | CMV-F 5'-CGCAAATGGGCGGTAGGCGTG-3'
CTATATAAGCAGAGCTCTCTGGCTAACTAGAGAACCCACTGCTTACTGGCTTATCGAAATTAATACGACT
CACTATAGGGAGACCCAAGCTGGCTAGCATGTTAGCCTTGAAATTAGCAGGTCTTGATATCGTGAGCAAG
GGCGAGGAGGATAACATGGCCATCATCAAGGAGTTCATGCGCTTCAAGGTGCACATGGAGGGCTCCGTGA
ACGGCCACGAGTTCGAGATCGAGGGCGAGGGCGAGGGCCGCCCCTACGAGGGCACCCAGACCGCCAAGCT
GAAGGTGACCAAGGGTGGCCCCCTGCCCTTCGCCTGGGACATCCTGTCCCCTCAGTTCATGTACGGCTCC
AAGGCCTACGTGAAGCACCCCGCCGACATCCCCGACTACTTGAAGCTGTCCTTCCCCGAGGGCTTCAAGT
GGGAGCGCGTGATGAACTTCGAGGACGGCGGCGTGGTGACCGTGACCCAGGACTCCTCCCTGCAGGACGG
CGAGTTCATCTACAAGGTGAAGCTGCGCGGCACCAACTTCCCCTCCGACGGCCCCGTAATGCAGAAGAAG
ACCATGGGCTGGGAGGCCTCCTCCGAGCGGATGTACCCCGAGGACGGCGCCCTGAAGGGCGAGATCAAGC
AGAGGCTGAAGCTGAAGGACGGCGGCCACTACGACGCTGAGGTCAAGACCACCTACAAGGCCAAGAAGCC
CGTGCAGCTGCCCGGCGCCTACAACGTCAACATCAAGTTGGACATCACCTCCCACAACGAGGACTACACC
ATCGTGGAACAGTACGAACGCGCCGAGGGCCGCCACTCCACCGGCGGCATGGACGAGCTGTACAAGGGTG
GATCTGGAGGTTCAGGTGGAAGTTTGGCTACTACACTTGAACGTATTGAGAAGAACTTTGTCATTACTGA
CCCAAGATTGCCAGATAATCCCATTATATTCGCGTCCGATAGTTTCTTGCAGTTGACAGAATATAGCCGT
GAAGAAATTTTGGGAAGAAACTGCAGGTTTCTACAAGGTCCTGAAACTGATCGCGCGACAGTGAGAAAAA
TTAGAGATGCCATAGATAACCAAACAGAGGTCACTGTTCAGCTGATTAATT
