>Addgene plasmid #61346 | pDN43 | addgene partial sequence | sequence record 102126 | bgh_pA_d2r 5'-ACTCAGACAATGCGATGCAAtttc-3'
AGTGGGAGTGGCACCTTCCAGGGTCAAGGAAGGCACGGGGGAGGGGCAAACAACAGATGGCTGGCAACTA
GAAGGCACAGTCGAGGCTGATCAGCGGTTTAAACTTAAGCTTGGTACCGAGCTCGGATCCACTAGTCCAG
TGTGGTGGAATTCTGCAGATATCCAGCACAGTGGCGGCCGCTCGAGCTAGTCCAGTTTCTTTCTCTTGGT
CTTGGCTGCGGCTGCCAGGTTGGCGTCGGGCAGTCTCTTTGCGGCCTCGTCAATATTTTCTGCAGTTTTC
TTAATCAGCATGACTCCCTCTCTCTCGGCAGCATCTCGGACATGCTCAGTTCCATCCAACTGAACCCCAA
TAAAGTACTGGACATCTCCCTTCTGATCTCGCATAGGCTGCAAGTGAAAGAGGTTCCAGAACTTTTTACC
ACTCTTTGTATAATTAATCAGCTGAACAGTGACCTCTGTTTGGTTATCTATGGCATCTCTAATTTTTCTC
ACTGTCGCGCGATCAGTTTCAGGACCTTGTAGAAACCTGCAGTTTCTTCCCAAAATTTCTTCACGGCTAT
ATTCTGTCAACTGCAAGAAACTATCGGACGCGAATATAATGGGATTATCTGGCAATCTTGGGTCAGTAAT
GACAAAGTTCTTCTCAATACGTTCAAGTGTAGTAGCCAAACTTCCACCTGAACCTCCAGATCCACCCTTG
TACAGCTCGTCCATGCCGCCGGTGGAGTGGCGGCCCTCGGCGCGTTCGTACTGTTCCACGATGGTGTAGT
CCTCGTTGTGGGAGGTGATGTCCAACTTGATGTTGACGTTGTAGGCGCCGGGCAGCTGCACGGGCTTCTT
GGCCTTGTAGGTGGTCTTGACCTCAGCGTCGTAGTGGCCGCCGTCCTTCAGCTTCAGCCTCTGCTTGATC
TCGCCCTTCAGGGCGCCGTCCTCGGGGTACATCCGCTCGGAGGAGGCCTCCCAGCCCATGGTCTTCTTCT
GCATTACGGGGCCGTCGGAGGGGAAGTTGGTGCCGCGCAGCTTCACCTTGTAGATGAACTCGCCGTCC
